Addgene plasmid #168718: pDONR223 HCoV-OC43 NSP13_stop
Purpose: Gateway-compatible Entry vector
Depositing lab: Fritz Roth. Depositing organization: Sinai Health System. Publication: A resource of human coronavirus protein-coding sequences in a flexible, multipurpose Gateway Entry clone collection. Weller B, Lin CW, Pogoutse O, Sauer M, Marin-de la Rosa N, Strobel A, Young V, Knapp JJ, Rayhan A, Falter C, Kim DK, Roth FP, Falter-Braun P. G3 (Bethesda). 2023 Jul 5;13(7):jkad105. doi: 10.1093/g3journal/jkad105. PubMed 37267226.
Backbone
  Vector backbone: pDONR223
  Backbone manufacturer: Rual et al, Genome Res. 14:2128-2135, 2004.
  Backbone size w/o insert (bp): 5005
  Vector type: Other
Growth in bacteria
  Bacterial resistance: Spectinomycin, 50 μg/mL
  Growth temperature: 37°C
  Growth strain: DH5alpha
  Copy number: Unknown
Gene/Insert
  Gene/Insert name: NSP13
  Species: Other
  Insert size (bp): 1809
  Entrez Gene: ORF1ab (a.k.a. EYW02_gp1)
  Cloning method: Gateway Cloning
  Sequencing primers: 5′ m13-For; 3′ m13-Rev
Resource information
  A portion of this plasmid was derived from a plasmid made by: Falter-Braun Lab
Terms and licenses: Academic/Nonprofit Terms; Industry Terms
How to cite: pDONR223 HCoV-OC43 NSP13_stop was a gift from Fritz Roth (Addgene plasmid # 168718 ; http://n2t.net/addgene:168718 ; RRID:Addgene_168718)
