[The description below was written by a language model from this plasmid's Addgene catalogue record.]
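Description:
pDONR223 HCoV-OC43 NSP13_stop is a Gateway Entry clone built on the pDONR223 donor backbone (about 5 kb without insert) and propagated in standard E. coli cloning strains under spectinomycin selection. The record gives no feature table, lists the copy number as unknown, and does not describe the origin of replication. As an Entry vector it is not an expression plasmid. No promoter for the insert is recorded, and the open reading frame is expected to sit between the attL recombination sites that result from Gateway BP cloning into a pDONR vector. M13 forward and reverse priming sites flank the insert for sequence verification.

The payload is an 1809 bp coding sequence for NSP13 of human coronavirus OC43, one of the non-structural proteins released from the ORF1ab replicase polyprotein and known in coronaviruses as the helicase component of the replication machinery. The "_stop" suffix indicates a version of the ORF that ends in a stop codon. This makes it suitable for expressing native or N-terminally tagged protein after transfer into a Destination vector, whereas C-terminal fusions would need a version without the stop codon. No tags, reporters or mutations are recorded.

The plasmid belongs to a collection of human coronavirus protein-coding sequences assembled as a flexible, multipurpose Entry clone resource. Its intended use is LR recombination into Destination vectors chosen by the user, which places the NSP13 ORF under whatever promoter, tag and host-specific elements a given assay requires, such as protein interaction screening or expression studies.
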