>Addgene plasmid #168718 | pDONR223 HCoV-OC43 NSP13_stop | depositor partial sequence | sequence record 326927 | Inserted CDS with Stop codon
ATGAGTGTTGGAGCTTGCGTGGTCTGCTCTTCTCAAACATCATTACGTTGTGGCAGTTGCATCAGAAAGC
CTCTTCTTTGCTGCAAGTGTTGTTATGATCATGTTATGGCGACTGATCATAAATATGTCTTGAGTGTTTC
ACCATATGTGTGTAATGCACCAGGATGTGATGTAAATGATGTTACCAAATTGTATCTAGGTGGTATGTCA
TATTATTGTGAAGACCATAAGCCACAATATTCATTCAAGTTGGTAATGAATGGTCTGGTTTTTGGTCTAT
ATAAACAATCTTGTACAGGATCTCCGTACATAGACGATTTTAATCGTATAGCTAGTTGTAAATGGACCGA
TGTGGATGATTACATACTAGCTAATGAATGTACAGAGCGCTTGAAATTGTTTGCTGCAGAAACGCAAAAG
GCAACCGAGGAAGCCTTTAAGCAGAGTTATGCATCAGCAACAATACAAGAGATTGTTAGTGAGCGCGAAT
TGATTCTCTCTTGGGAGATTGGAAAAGTTAAGCCACCACTTAATAAAAATTATGTTTTTACTGGCTACCA
TTTTACTAAAAATGGTAAGACAGTTTTAGGTGAGTATGTTTTTGATAAGAGTGAGTTGACTAATGGTGTG
TATTATCGCGCCACAACCACTTATAAGCTATCTGTAGGAGATGTTTTTGTTTTAACCTCTCATTCAGTAG
CTAATTTAAGTGCTCCTACGCTTGTTCCGCAGGAGAATTATAGTAGTATTAGATTTGCTAGTGTTTATAG
TGTGCTTGAGACGTTTCAGAACAATGTTGTTAATTATCAACACATTGGTATGAAACGTTACTGCACCGTG
CAAGGACCTCCTGGTACAGGGAAGTCACATCTTGCTATTGGTCTTGCTGTATTCTATTGTACAGCACGTG
TTGTATACACAGCGGCCAGCCATGCAGCTGTTGACGCATTGTGTGAAAAAGCATATAAATTTTTGAATAT
AAATGATTGCACTCGTATTGTTCCGGCCAAGGTCAGGGTGGAGTGCTATGATAAGTTTAAAATTAATGAC
ACCACTCGTAAGTATGTGTTTACTACCATAAATGCATTACCTGAGATGGTGACTGATATTGTTGTTGTAG
ATGAAGTTAGTATGCTTACCAATTATGAGCTTTCTGTTATTAATGCTCGTATTCGCGCTAAGCATTATGT
TTATATTGGTGATCCTGCTCAATTGCCAGCACCACGTGTGTTATTGAGCAAGGGTACACTTGAACCTAAA
TATTTTAACACTGTTACTAAGCTCATGTGTTGCTTAGGGCCAGACATTTTTCTTGGTACATGTTATAGAT
GTCCTAAGGAAATCGTTGATACAGTGTCCGCCTTGGTTTATGAAAATAAGCTTAAGGCTAAGAATGAGAG
TAGTTCATTGTGTTTTAAGGTCTATTATAAGGGCGTTACAACACATGAAAGTTCTAGTGCTGTAAATATG
CAGCAGATTTATTTGATTAATAAGTTTTTGAAGGCTAACCCTTTGTGGCATAAAGCTGTTTTTATTAGCC
CATATAATAGTCAGAACTTTGCAGCTAAGCGTGTTTTGGGTTTACAAACCCAAACCGTGGATTCTGCTCA
AGGTTCTGAATATGATTATGTTATATATTCACAGACTGCAGAAACAGCGCATTCTGTAAATGTTAATCGC
TTCAATGTTGCTATTACTCGAGCCAAGAAAGGTATTCTTTGTGTTATGAGTAATATGCAGTTGTTTGAAG
CATTACAGTTTACTACATTGACCTTAGATAAAGTGCCACAGGCCGTCGAAACTAAAGTTCAATAA
